Addgene plasmid #200981: pCEP4-myc-EphB1
Purpose: Mammalian expression plasmid for myc-tagged EphB1
Depositing lab: Erik Procko. Publication: Sequence basis for selectivity of ephrin-B2 ligand for Eph receptors and pathogenic henipavirus G glycoproteins. Narayanan KK, Amaya M, Tsang N, Yin R, Jays A, Broder CC, Shukla D, Procko E. J Virol. 2023 Nov 30;97(11):e0062123. doi: 10.1128/jvi.00621-23. Epub 2023 Oct 16. PubMed 37931130.
Backbone
  Vector backbone: pCEP4
  Backbone manufacturer: Invitrogen
  Backbone size w/o insert (bp): 10381
  Total vector size (bp): 13402
  Vector type: Mammalian Expression
  Selectable markers: Hygromycin
Growth in bacteria
  Bacterial resistance: Ampicillin, 100 μg/mL
  Growth temperature: 37°C
  Growth strain: DH5alpha
  Copy number: Unknown
Gene/Insert
  Gene/Insert name: EphB1 (alt name: Ephrin type-B receptor 1)
  Species: H. sapiens (human)
  Insert size (bp): 3021
  GenBank ID: NP_004432.1
  Entrez Gene: EPHB1 (a.k.a. ELK, EPHT2, Hek6, NET)
  Promoter: CMV
  Tag / fusion protein: Signal peptide from HA (N terminal on insert); Extracellular c-myc epitope tag (N terminal on insert)
  Cloning method: Restriction Enzyme; 5′ cloning site NheI (not destroyed); 3′ cloning site XhoI (not destroyed)
  Sequencing primers: 5′ CMV forward; 3′ EBV reverse
Terms and licenses: Academic/Nonprofit Terms; Industry Terms: Not Available to Industry
Depositor comments: Please visit https://doi.org/10.1101/2023.04.26.538420 for bioRxiv preprint.
How to cite: pCEP4-myc-EphB1 was a gift from Erik Procko (Addgene plasmid # 200981 ; http://n2t.net/addgene:200981 ; RRID:Addgene_200981)
