[The description below was written by a language model from this plasmid's Addgene catalogue record and pLannotate feature annotations shown in this document.]
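Description:
pCEP4-myc-EphB1 is a mammalian expression plasmid built on the Invitrogen pCEP4 episomal backbone and carrying human EphB1 (ephrin type-B receptor 1), a receptor tyrosine kinase that binds transmembrane ephrin-B ligands on neighbouring cells. The roughly 3 kb insert was cloned between NheI and XhoI sites, both retained. It is transcribed from the human cytomegalovirus immediate-early enhancer and promoter and terminated by an SV40 polyadenylation signal. According to the catalogue entry, the native leader is replaced by a signal peptide from HA followed by an N-terminal c-myc epitope. The tag therefore lies on the extracellular side of the mature receptor and can report surface expression on intact cells. The automated annotation does not call the signal peptide or myc tag as separate features; it marks only the EPHB1 coding region, which spans the numbering origin of the circular record.

In E. coli the plasmid replicates from a ColE1/pUC-type origin and is selected with ampicillin through the β-lactamase gene. In mammalian cells, the Epstein-Barr virus oriP origin and the EBNA1 coding sequence allow the plasmid to persist as an extrachromosomal episome in permissive primate cells. A hygromycin B phosphotransferase cassette, driven by an HSV thymidine kinase promoter with a TK poly(A) signal, provides drug selection. The short herpesvirus, tetracycline-resistance, rop and large T antigen fragments in the feature table are most likely backbone remnants flanking these elements rather than functional genes. The sequenced record is 13,180 nt, slightly shorter than the 13,402 bp total listed by the depositor. The associated publication concerns the selectivity of ephrin-B2 for Eph receptors versus henipavirus G glycoproteins, which suggests use in displaying tagged EphB1 on cells for ligand-binding studies.
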