Features (pLannotate 1.2.2; 22 found; start..end, strand, type, name):
   2716..2850    -  polyA_signal   SV40 poly(A) signal: SV40 polyadenylation signal
   2873..2956    -  CDS            large T antigen (fragment): large T antigen from SV40 (simian virus 40)
   2959..2999    +  CDS            rop (fragment): Rop protein, which maintains plasmids at low copy number; rop
   3111..3129    -  misc_feature   MCS (fragment): pUC18/19 multiple cloning site
   3575..5364    -  rep_origin     oriP: Epstein-Barr virus oriP replication origin (Yates et al., 2000)
   5365..5583    -  CDS            gL (fragment): GL_EBVB9 - Experimental evidence at protein level: Swiss-Prot protein existence level 1. The heterodimer glycoprotein H-glycoprotein L is required for the fusion of viral and plasma membranes leading to virus entry into the host cell. Acts as a functional inhibitor of gH and maintains gH in an inhibited form. Upon binding to host integrins, gL dissociates from gH leading to activation of the viral fusion glycoproteins gB and gH. Fusion of EBV with B-lymphocytes requires the additional receptor- binding protein gp42, which forms a complex with gH/gL. The heterodimer gH/gL targets also host EPHA
   5666..7591    -  CDS            EBNA1: Epstein-Barr nuclear antigen 1, also known as EBNA-1 crucial for latent viral infection, and for episomal amplification of vectors containing the oriP origin (Okita et al., 2013)
   7629..7973    -  CDS            BRRF2_EBVB9 (fragment): Protein inferred from homology: Swiss-Prot protein existence level 3. From Epstein-Barr virus (strain B95-8) (HHV-4) (Human herpesvirus 4).
   7976..7999    -  promoter       tet promoter (fragment): E. coli promoter for tetracycline efflux protein gene
   8112..8216    +  promoter       AmpR promoter: bla
   8217..9077    +  CDS            AmpR: β-lactamase; bla; confers resistance to ampicillin, carbenicillin, and related antibiotics
   9248..9836    +  rep_origin     ori: high-copy-number ColE1/pMB1/pBR322/pUC origin of replication
   9882..10040   -  CDS            TcR (fragment): tetracycline efflux protein; tet; confers resistance to tetracycline
  10161..10361   -  CDS            MDV035 (fragment): UL24_GAHVM - Protein inferred from homology: Swiss-Prot protein existence level 3. May play a role in the dispersal of host nucleolin from the nucleolus throughout the nucleus leading to a decrease in ribosome biogenesis. From Gallid herpesvirus 2 (strain Chicken/Md5/ATCC VR-987) (GaHV-2) (Marek's disease herpesvirus type 1).
  10350..10412   +  promoter       Mini-TK promoter: minimal herpes simplex virus (HSV) thymidine kinase promoter
  10455..11492   +  CDS            HygR: hygromycin B phosphotransferase confers resistance to hygromycin
  11534..11582   +  polyA_signal   HSV TK poly(A) signal: herpes simplex virus thymidine kinase polyadenylation signal (Cole and Stacy, 1985)
  11782..12006   +  CDS            gH (fragment): GH_HHV11 - Experimental evidence at protein level: Swiss-Prot protein existence level 1. The heterodimer glycoprotein H-glycoprotein L is required for the fusion of viral and plasma membranes leading to virus entry into the host cell. Following initial binding to host receptor, membrane fusion is mediated by the fusion machinery composed of gB and the heterodimer gH/gL. May also be involved in the fusion between the virion envelope and the outer nuclear membrane during virion morphogenesis. From Human herpesvirus 1 (strain 17) (HHV-1) (Human herpes simplex virus 1).
  12037..12062   -  CDS            bla(M) (fragment): β-lactamase lacking the signal sequence; bla(M); allows cytosolic expression of β-lactamase
  12236..12615   +  enhancer       CMV enhancer: human cytomegalovirus immediate early enhancer
  12617..12816   +  promoter       CMV promoter: human cytomegalovirus (CMV) immediate early promoter
  12886..2690    +  CDS            EPHB1 (across the origin): EPHB1_HUMAN - Also known as ELK, EPHT2, HEK6, NET. Experimental evidence at protein level: Swiss-Prot protein existence level 1. Receptor tyrosine kinase which binds promiscuously transmembrane ephrin-B family ligands residing on adjacent cells, leading to contact-dependent bidirectional signaling into neighboring cells. The signaling pathway downstream of the receptor is referred to as forward signaling while the signaling pathway downstream of the ephrin ligand is referred to as reverse signaling. Cognate/functional ephrin ligands for this receptor include EFNB1, EFNB2 and EFNB3. During nerv
>Addgene plasmid #200981 | pCEP4-myc-EphB1 | addgene full sequence | sequence record 396701 | Addgene NGS Result
AGATGCGCTTCACTGTGAGAGACTGCAGCAGCCTCCCTAATGTCCCAGGATCCTGCAAGGAGACCTTCAA
CTTGTATTACTATGAGACTGACTCTGTCATTGCCACCAAGAAGTCAGCCTTCTGGTCTGAGGCCCCCTAC
CTCAAAGTAGACACCATTGCTGCAGATGAGAGCTTCTCCCAGGTGGACTTTGGGGGAAGGCTGATGAAGG
TAAACACAGAAGTCAGGAGCTTTGGGCCTCTTACTCGGAATGGTTTTTACCTCGCTTTTCAGGATTATGG
AGCCTGTATGTCTCTTCTTTCTGTCCGTGTCTTCTTCAAAAAGTGTCCCAGCATTGTGCAAAATTTTGCA
GTGTTTCCAGAGACTATGACAGGGGCAGAGAGCACATCTCTGGTGATTGCTCGGGGCACATGCATCCCCA
ACGCAGAGGAAGTGGACGTGCCCATCAAACTCTACTGCAACGGGGATGGGGAATGGATGGTGCCTATTGG
GCGATGCACCTGCAAGCCTGGCTATGAGCCTGAGAACAGCGTGGCATGCAAGGCTTGCCCTGCAGGGACA
TTCAAGGCCAGCCAGGAAGCTGAAGGCTGCTCCCACTGCCCCTCCAACAGCCGCTCCCCTGCAGAGGCGT
CTCCCATCTGCACCTGTCGGACCGGTTATTACCGAGCGGACTTTGACCCTCCAGAAGTGGCATGCACTAG
CGTCCCATCAGGTCCCCGCAATGTTATCTCCATCGTCAATGAGACGTCCATCATTCTGGAGTGGCACCCT
CCAAGGGAGACAGGTGGGCGGGATGATGTGACCTACAACATCATCTGCAAAAAGTGCCGGGCAGACCGCC
GGAGCTGCTCCCGCTGTGACGACAATGTGGAGTTTGTGCCCAGGCAGCTGGGCCTGACGGAGTGCCGCGT
CTCCATCAGCAGCCTGTGGGCCCACACCCCCTACACCTTTGACATCCAGGCCATCAATGGAGTCTCCAGC
AAGAGTCCCTTCCCCCCACAGCACGTCTCTGTCAACATCACCACAAACCAAGCCGCCCCCTCCACCGTTC
CCATCATGCACCAAGTCAGTGCCACTATGAGGAGCATCACCTTGTCATGGCCACAGCCGGAGCAGCCCAA
TGGCATCATCCTGGACTATGAGATCCGGTACTATGAGAAGGAACACAATGAGTTCAACTCCTCCATGGCC
AGGAGTCAGACCAACACAGCAAGGATTGATGGGCTGCGGCCTGGCATGGTATATGTGGTACAGGTGCGTG
CCCGCACTGTTGCTGGCTACGGCAAGTTCAGTGGCAAGATGTGCTTCCAGACTCTGACTGACGATGATTA
CAAGTCAGAGCTGAGGGAGCAGCTGCCCCTGATTGCTGGCTCGGCAGCGGCCGGGGTCGTGTTCGTTGTG
TCCTTGGTGGCCATCTCTATCGTCTGTAGCAGGAAACGGGCTTATAGCAAAGAGGCTGTGTACAGCGATA
AGCTCCAGCATTACAGCACAGGCCGAGGCTCCCCAGGGATGAAGATCTACATTGACCCCTTCACTTATGA
GGATCCCAACGAAGCTGTCCGGGAGTTTGCCAAGGAGATTGATGTATCTTTTGTGAAAATTGAAGAGGTC
ATCGGAGCAGGGGAGTTTGGAGAAGTGTACAAGGGGCGTTTGAAACTGCCAGGCAAGAGGGAAATCTACG
TGGCCATCAAGACCCTGAAGGCAGGGTACTCGGAGAAGCAGCGTCGGGACTTTCTGAGTGAGGCGAGCAT
CATGGGCCAGTTCGACCATCCTAACATCATTCGCCTGGAGGGTGTGGTCACCAAGAGTCGGCCTGTCATG
ATCATCACAGAGTTCATGGAGAATGGTGCATTGGATTCTTTCCTCAGGCAAAATGACGGGCAGTTCACCG
TGATCCAGCTTGTGGGTATGCTCAGGGGCATCGCTGCTGGCATGAAGTACCTGGCTGAGATGAATTATGT
GCATCGGGACCTGGCTGCTAGGAACATTCTGGTCAACAGTAACCTGGTGTGCAAGGTGTCCGACTTTGGC
CTCTCCCGCTACCTCCAGGATGACACCTCAGATCCCACCTACACCAGCTCCTTGGGAGGGAAGATCCCTG
TGAGATGGACAGCTCCAGAGGCCATCGCCTACCGCAAGTTCACTTCAGCCAGCGACGTTTGGAGCTATGG
GATCGTCATGTGGGAAGTCATGTCATTTGGAGAGAGACCCTATTGGGATATGTCCAACCAAGATGTCATC
AATGCCATCGAGCAGGACTACCGGCTGCCCCCACCCATGGACTGTCCAGCTGCTCTACACCAGCTCATGC
TGGACTGTTGGCAGAAGGACCGGAACAGCCGGCCCCGGTTTGCGGAGATTGTCAACACCCTAGATAAGAT
GATCCGGAACCCGGCAAGTCTCAAGACTGTGGCAACCATCACCGCCGTGCCTTCCCAGCCCCTGCTCGAC
CGCTCCATCCCAGACTTCACGGCCTTTACCACCGTGGATGACTGGCTCAGCGCCATCAAAATGGTCCAGT
ACAGGGACAGCTTCCTCACTGCTGGCTTCACCTCCCTCCAGCTGGTCACCCAGATGACATCAGAAGACCT
CCTGAGAATAGGCATCACCTTGGCAGGCCATCAGAAGAAGATCCTGAACAGCATTCATTCTATGAGGGTC
CAGATAAGTCAGTCACCAACGGCAATGGCATGATAACTCGAGGCCGGCAAGGCCGGATCCAGACATGATA
AGATACATTGATGAGTTTGGACAAACCACAACTAGAATGCAGTGAAAAAAATGCTTTATTTGTGAAATTT
GTGATGCTATTGCTTTATTTGTAACCATTATAAGCTGCAATAAACAAGTTAACAACAACAATTGCATTCA
TTTTATGTTTCAGGTTCAGGGGGAGGTGTGGGAGGTTTTTTAAAGCAAGTAAAACCTCTACAAATGTGGT
ATGGCTGATTATGATCCGGCTGCCTCGCGCGTTTCGGTGATGACGGTGAAAACCTCTGACACATGCAGCT
CCCGGAGACGGTCACAGCTTGTCTGTAAGCGGATGCCGGGAGCAGACAAGCCCGTCAGGGCGCGTCAGCG
GGTGTTGGCGGGTGTCGGGGCGCAGCCATGAGGTCGACTCTAGAGGATCGATCCCCGCCCCGGACGAACT
AAACCTGACTACGACATCTCTGCCCCTTCTTCGCGGGGCAGTGCATGTAATCCCTTCAGTTGGTTGGTAC
AACTTGCCAACTGGGCCCTGTTCCACATGTGACACGGGGGGGGACCAAACACAAAGGGGTTCTCTGACTG
TAGTTGACATCCTTATAAATGGATGTGCACATTTGCCAACACTGAGTGGCTTTCATCCTGGAGCAGACTT
TGCAGTCTGTGGACTGCAACACAACATTGCCTTTATGTGTAACTCTTGGCTGAAGCTCTTACACCAATGC
TGGGGGACATGTACCTCCCAGGGGCCCAGGAAGACTACGGGAGGCTACACCAACGTCAATCAGAGGGGCC
TGTGTAGCTACCGATAAGCGGACCCTCAAGAGGGCATTAGCAATAGTGTTTATAAGGCCCCCTTGTTAAC
CCTAAACGGGTAGCATATGCTTCCCGGGTAGTAGTATATACTATCCAGACTAACCCTAATTCAATAGCAT
ATGTTACCCAACGGGAAGCATATGCTATCGAATTAGGGTTAGTAAAAGGGTCCTAAGGAACAGCGATATC
TCCCACCCCATGAGCTGTCACGGTTTTATTTACATGGGGTCAGGATTCCACGAGGGTAGTGAACCATTTT
AGTCACAAGGGCAGTGGCTGAAGATCAAGGAGCGGGCAGTGAACTCTCCTGAATCTTCGCCTGCTTCTTC
ATTCTCCTTCGTTTAGCTAATAGAATAACTGCTGAGTTGTGAACAGTAAGGTGTATGTGAGGTGCTCGAA
AACAAGGTTTCAGGTGACGCCCCCAGAATAAAATTTGGACGGGGGGTTCAGTGGTGGCATTGTGCTATGA
CACCAATATAACCCTCACAAACCCCTTGGGCAATAAATACTAGTGTAGGAATGAAACATTCTGAATATCT
TTAACAATAGAAATCCATGGGGTGGGGACAAGCCGTAAAGACTGGATGTCCATCTCACACGAATTTATGG
CTATGGGCAACACATAATCCTAGTGCAATATGATACTGGGGTTATTAAGATGTGTCCCAGGCAGGGACCA
AGACAGGTGAACCATGTTGTTACACTCTATTTGTAACAAGGGGAAAGAGAGTGGACGCCGACAGCAGCGG
ACTCCACTGGTTGTCTCTAACACCCCCGAAAATTAAACGGGGCTCCACGCCAATGGGGCCCATAAACAAA
GACAAGTGGCCACTCTTTTTTTTGAAATTGTGGAGTGGGGGCACGCGTCAGCCCCCACACGCCGCCCTGC
GGTTTTGGACTGTAAAATAAGGGTGTAATAACTTGGCTGATTGTAACCCCGCTAACCACTGCGGTCAAAC
CACTTGCCCACAAAACCACTAATGGCACCCCGGGGAATACCTGCATAAGTAGGTGGGCGGGCCAAGATAG
GGGCGCGATTGCTGCGATCTGGAGGACAAATTACACACACTTGCGCCTGAGCGCCAAGCACAGGGTTGTT
GGTCCTCATATTCACGAGGTCGCTGAGAGCACGGTGGGCTAATGTTGCCATGGGTAGCATATACTACCCA
AATATCTGGATAGCATATGCTATCCTAATCTATATCTGGGTAGCATAGGCTATCCTAATCTATATCTGGG
TAGCATATGCTATCCTAATCTATATCTGGGTAGTATATGCTATCCTAATTTATATCTGGGTAGCATAGGC
TATCCTAATCTATATCTGGGTAGCATATGCTATCCTAATCTATATCTGGGTAGTATATGCTATCCTAATC
TGTATCCGGGTAGCATATGCTATCCTAATAGAGATTAGGGTAGTATATGCTATCCTAATTTATATCTGGG
TAGCATATACTACCCAAATATCTGGATAGCATATGCTATCCTAATCTATATCTGGGTAGCATATGCTATC
CTAATCTATATCTGGGTAGCATAGGCTATCCTAATCTATATCTGGGTAGCATATGCTATCCTAATCTATA
TCTGGGTAGTATATGCTATCCTAATTTATATCTGGGTAGCATAGGCTATCCTAATCTATATCTGGGTAGC
ATATGCTATCCTAATCTATATCTGGGTAGTATATGCTATCCTAATCTGTATCCGGGTAGCATATGCTATC
CTCATGCATATACAGTCAGCATATGATACCCAGTAGTAGAGTGGGAGTGCTATCCTTTGCATATGCCGCC
ACCTCCCAAGGGGGCGTGAATTTTCGCTGCTTGTCCTTTTCCTGCTGGTTGCTCCCATTCTTAGGTGAAT
TTAAGGAGGCCAGGCTAAAGCCGTCGCATGTCTGATTGCTCACCAGGTAAATGTCGCTAATGTTTTCCAA
CGCGAGAAGGTGTTGAGCGCGGAGCTGAGTGACGTGACAACATGGGTATGCCCAATTGCCCCATGTTGGG
AGGACGAAAATGGTGACAAGACAGATGGCCAGAAATACACCAACAGCACGCATGATGTCTACTGGGGATT
TATTCTTTAGTGCGGGGGAATACACGGCTTTTAATACGATTGAGGGCGTCTCCTAACAAGTTACATCACT
CCTGCCCTTCCTCACCCTCATCTCCATCACCTCCTTCATCTCCGTCATCTCCGTCATCACCCTCCGCGGC
AGCCCCTTCCACCATAGGTGGAAACCAGGGAGGCAAATCTACTCCATCGTCAAAGCTGCACACAGTCACC
CTGATATTGCAGGTAGGAGCGGGCTTTGTCATAACAAGGTCCTTAATCGCATCCTTCAAAACCTCAGCAA
ATATATGAGTTTGTAAAAAGACCATGAAATAACAGACAATGGACTCCCTTAGCGGGCCAGGTTGTGGGCC
GGGTCCAGGGGCCATTCCAAAGGGGAGACGACTCAATGGTGTAAGACGACATTGTGGAATAGCAAGGGCA
GTTCCTCGCCTTAGGTTGTAAAGGGAGGTCTTACTACCTCCATATACGAACACACCGGCGACCCAAGTTC
CTTCGTCGGTAGTCCTTTCTACGTGACTCCTAGCCAGGAGAGCTCTTAAACCTTCTGCAATGTTCTCAAA
TTTCGGGTTGGAACCTCCTTGACCACGATGCTTTCCAAACCACCCTCCTTTTTTGCGCCTGCCTCCATCA
CCCTGACCCCGGGGTCCAGTGCTTGGGCCTTCTCCTGGGTCATCTGCGGGGCCCTGCTCTATCGCTCCCG
GGGGCACGTCAGGCTCACCATCTGGGCCACCTTCTTGGTGGTATTCAAAATAATCGGCTTCCCCTACAGG
GTGGAAAAATGGCCTTCTACCTGGAGGGGGCCTGCGCGGTGGAGACCCGGATGATGATGACTGACTACTG
GGACTCCTGGGCCTCTTTTCTCCACGTCCACGACCTCTCCCCCTGGCTCTTTCACGACTTCCCCCCCTGG
CTCTTTCACGTCCTCTACCCCGGCGGCCTCCACTACCTCCTCGACCCCGGCCTCCACTACCTCCTCGACC
CCGGCCTCCACTGCCTCCTCGACCCCGGCCTCCACCTCCTGCTCCTGCCCCTCCTGCTCCTGCCCCTCCT
CCTGCTCCTGCCCCTCCTGCCCCTCCTGCTCCTGCCCCTCCTGCCCCTCCTGCTCCTGCCCCTCCTGCCC
CTCCTGCTCCTGCCCCTCCTGCCCCTCCTCCTGCTCCTGCCCCTCCTGCCCCTCCTCCTSCTCCTGCCCC
TCCTGCCCCTCCTSCTCCTGCCCCTCCTGCCCCTCCTGCTCCTGCCCCTCCTGCCCCTCCTGCTCCTGCC
CCTCCTGCTCCTGCCCCTCCTGCTCCTGCCCCTCCTGCTCCTGCCCCTCCTGCCCCTCCTGCCCCTCCTC
CTGCTCCTGCCCCTCCTGCTCCTGCCCCTCCTGCCCCTCCTGCCCCTCCTGCTCCTGCCCCTCCTCCTGC
TCCTGCCCCTCCTGCCCCTCCTGCCCCTCCTCCTSCTCCTGCCCCTCCTGCCCCTCCTCCTSCTCCTSCC
CCTCCTCCTGCTCCTGCCCCTCCTGCCCCTCCTGCCCCTCCTCCTGCTCCTGCCCCTCCTGCCCCTCCTC
CTGCTCCTGCCCCTCCTCCTGCTCCTSCCCCTCCTSCCCCTCCTGCCCCTCCTCCTGCTCCTGCCCCTCC
TCCTGCTCCTGCCCCTCCTGCCCCTCCTGCCCCTCCTGCCCCTCCTCCTGCTCCTGCCCCTCCTCCTGCT
CCTGCCCCTCCTGCTCCTGCCCCTCCCGCTCCTGCTCCTGCTCCTGTTCCACCGTGGGTCCCTTTGCAGC
CAATGCAACTTGGACGTTTTTGGGGTCTCCGGACACCATCTCTATGTCTTGGCCCTGATCCTGAGCCGCC
CGGGGCTCCTGGTCTTCCGCCTCCTCGTCCTCGTCCTCTTCCCCGTCCTCGTCCATGGTTATCACCCCCT
CTTCTTTGAGGTCCACTGCCGCCGGAGCCTTCTGGTCCAGATGTGTCTCCCTTCTCTCCTAGGCCATTTC
CAGGTCCTGTACCTGGCCCCTCGTCAGACATGATTCACACTAAAAGAGATCAATAGACATCTTTATTAGA
CGACGCTCAGTGAATACAGGGAGTGCAGACTCCTGCCCCCTCCAACAGCCCCCCCACCCTCATCCCCTTC
ATGGTCGCTGTCAGACAGATCCAGGTCTGAAAATTCCCCATCCTCCGAACCATCCTCGTCCTCATCACCA
ATTACTCGCAGCCCGGAAAACTCCCGCTGAACATCCTCAAGATTTGCGTCCTGAGCCTCAAGCCAGGCCT
CAAATTCCTCGTCCCCCTTTTTGCTGGACGGTAGGGATGGGGATTCTCGGGACCCCTCCTCTTCCTCTTC
AAGGTCACCAGACAGAGATGCTACTGGGGCAACGGAAGAAAAGCTGGGTGCGGCCTGTGAGGATCAGCTT
ATCGATGATAAGCTGTCAAACATGAGAATTCTTGAAGACGAAAGGGCCTCGTGATACGCCTATTTTTATA
GGTTAATGTCATGATAATAATGGTTTCTTAGACGTCAGGTGGCACTTTTCGGGGAAATGTGCGCGGAACC
CCTATTTGTTTATTTTTCTAAATACATTCAAATATGTATCCGCTCATGAGACAATAACCCTGATAAATGC
TTCAATAATATTGAAAAAGGAAGAGTATGAGTATTCAACATTTCCGTGTCGCCCTTATTCCCTTTTTTGC
GGCATTTTGCCTTCCTGTTTTTGCTCACCCAGAAACGCTGGTGAAAGTAAAAGATGCTGAAGATCAGTTG
GGTGCACGAGTGGGTTACATCGAACTGGATCTCAACAGCGGTAAGATCCTTGAGAGTTTTCGCCCCGAAG
AACGTTTTCCAATGATGAGCACTTTTAAAGTTCTGCTATGTGGCGCGGTATTATCCCGTGTTGACGCCGG
GCAAGAGCAACTCGGTCGCCGCATACACTATTCTCAGAATGACTTGGTTGAGTACTCACCAGTCACAGAA
AAGCATCTTACGGATGGCATGACAGTAAGAGAATTATGCAGTGCTGCCATAACCATGAGTGATAACACTG
CGGCCAACTTACTTCTGACAACGATCGGAGGACCGAAGGAGCTAACCGCTTTTTTGCACAACATGGGGGA
TCATGTAACTCGCCTTGATCGTTGGGAACCGGAGCTGAATGAAGCCATACCAAACGACGAGCGTGACACC
ACGATGCCTGCAGCAATGGCAACAACGTTGCGCAAACTATTAACTGGCGAACTACTTACTCTAGCTTCCC
GGCAACAATTAATAGACTGGATGGAGGCGGATAAAGTTGCAGGACCACTTCTGCGCTCGGCCCTTCCGGC
TGGCTGGTTTATTGCTGATAAATCTGGAGCCGGTGAGCGTGGGTCTCGCGGTATCATTGCAGCACTGGGG
CCAGATGGTAAGCCCTCCCGTATCGTAGTTATCTACACGACGGGGAGTCAGGCAACTATGGATGAACGAA
ATAGACAGATCGCTGAGATAGGTGCCTCACTGATTAAGCATTGGTAACTGTCAGACCAAGTTTACTCATA
TATACTTTAGATTGATTTAAAACTTCATTTTTAATTTAAAAGGATCTAGGTGAAGATCCTTTTTGATAAT
CTCATGACCAAAATCCCTTAACGTGAGTTTTCGTTCCACTGAGCGTCAGACCCCGTAGAAAAGATCAAAG
GATCTTCTTGAGATCCTTTTTTTCTGCGCGTAATCTGCTGCTTGCAAACAAAAAAACCACCGCTACCAGC
GGTGGTTTGTTTGCCGGATCAAGAGCTACCAACTCTTTTTCCGAAGGTAACTGGCTTCAGCAGAGCGCAG
ATACCAAATACTGTCCTTCTAGTGTAGCCGTAGTTAGGCCACCACTTCAAGAACTCTGTAGCACCGCCTA
CATACCTCGCTCTGCTAATCCTGTTACCAGTGGCTGCTGCCAGTGGCGATAAGTCGTGTCTTACCGGGTT
GGACTCAAGACGATAGTTACCGGATAAGGCGCAGCGGTCGGGCTGAACGGGGGGTTCGTGCACACAGCCC
AGCTTGGAGCGAACGACCTACACCGAACTGAGATACCTACAGCGTGAGCTATGAGAAAGCGCCACGCTTC
CCGAAGGGAGAAAGGCGGACAGGTATCCGGTAAGCGGCAGGGTCGGAACAGGAGAGCGCACGAGGGAGCT
TCCAGGGGGAAACGCCTGGTATCTTTATAGTCCTGTCGGGTTTCGCCACCTCTGACTTGAGCGTCGATTT
TTGTGATGCTCGTCAGGGGGGCGGAGCCTATGGAAAAACGCCAGCAACGCGGCCTTTTTACGGTTCCTGG
CCTTTTGCTGGCCTTGAAGCTGTCCCTGATGGTCGTCATCTACCTGCCTGGACAGCATGGCCTGCAACGC
GGGCATCCCGATGCCGCCGGAAGCGAGAAGAATCATAATGGGGAAGGCCATCCAGCCTCGCGTCGCGAAC
GCCAGCAAGACGTAGCCCAGCGCGTCGGCCCCGAGATGCGCCGCGTGCGGCTGCTGGAGATGGCGGACGC
GATGGATATGTTCTGCCAAGGGTTGGTTTGCGCATTCACAGTTCTCCGCAAGAATTGATTGGCTCCAATT
CTTGGAGTGGTGAATCCGTTAGCGAGGTGCCGCCCTGCTTCATCCCCGTGGCCCGTTGCTCGCGTTTGCT
GGCGGTGTCCCCGGAAGAAATATATTTGCATGTCTTTAGTTCTATGATGACACAAACCCCGCCCAGCGTC
TTGTCATTGGCGAATTCGAACACGCAGATGCAGTCGGGGCGGCGCGGTCCGAGGTCCACTTCGCATATTA
AGGTGACGCGTGTGGCCTCGAACACCGAGCGACCCTGCAGCGACCCGCTTAACAGCGTCAACAGCGTGCC
GCAGATCCCGGGGGGCAATGAGATATGAAAAAGCCTGAACTCACCGCGACGTCTGTCGAGAAGTTTCTGA
TCGAAAAGTTCGACAGCGTCTCCGACCTGATGCAGCTCTCGGAGGGCGAAGAATCTCGTGCTTTCAGCTT
CGATGTAGGAGGGCGTGGATATGTCCTGCGGGTAAATAGCTGCGCCGATGGTTTCTACAAAGATCGTTAT
GTTTATCGGCACTTTGCATCGGCCGCGCTCCCGATTCCGGAAGTGCTTGACATTGGGGAATTCAGCGAGA
GCCTGACCTATTGCATCTCCCGCCGTGCACAGGGTGTCACGTTGCAAGACCTGCCTGAAACCGAACTGCC
CGCTGTTCTGCAGCCGGTCGCGGAGGCCATGGATGCGATCGCTGCGGCCGATCTTAGCCAGACGAGCGGG
TTCGGCCCATTCGGACCGCAAGGAATCGGTCAATACACTACATGGCGTGATTTCATATGCGCGATTGCTG
ATCCCCATGTGTATCACTGGCAAACTGTGATGGACGACACCGTCAGTGCGTCCGTCGCGCAGGCTCTCGA
TGAGCTGATGCTTTGGGCCGAGGACTGCCCCGAAGTCCGGCACCTCGTGCACGCGGATTTCGGCTCCAAC
AATGTCCTGACGGACAATGGCCGCATAACAGCGGTCATTGACTGGAGCGAGGCGATGTTCGGGGATTCCC
AATACGAGGTCGCCAACATCTTCTTCTGGAGGCCGTGGTTGGCTTGTATGGAGCAGCAGACGCGCTACTT
CGAGCGGAGGCATCCGGAGCTTGCAGGATCGCCGCGGCTCCGGGCGTATATGCTCCGCATTGGTCTTGAC
CAACTCTATCAGAGCTTGGTTGACGGCAATTTCGATGATGCAGCTTGGGCGCAGGGTCGATGCGACGCAA
TCGTCCGATCCGGAGCCGGGACTGTCGGGCGTACACAAATCGCCCGCAGAAGCGCGGCCGTCTGGACCGA
TGGCTGTGTAGAAGTACTCGCCGATAGTGGAAACCGACGCCCCAGCACTCGTCCGGATCGGGAGATGGGG
GAGGCTAACTGAAACACGGAAGGAGACAATACCGGAAGGAACCCGCGCTATGACGGCAATAAAAAGACAG
AATAAAACGCACGGGTGTTGGGTCGTTTGTTCATAAACGCGGGGTTCGGTCCCAGGGCTGGCACTCTGTC
GATACCCCACCGAGACCCCATTGGGGCCAATACGCCCGCGTTTCTTCCTTTTCCCCACCCCACCCCCCAA
GTTCGGGTGAAGGCCCAGGGCTCGCAGCCAACGTCGGGGCGGCAGGCCCTGCCATAGCCACTGGCCCCGT
GGGTTAGGGACGGGGTCCCCCATGGGGAATGGTTTATGGTTCGTGGGGGTTATTATTTTGGGCGTTGCGT
GGGGTCAGGTCCACGACTGGACTGAGCAGACAGACCCATGGTTTTTGGATGGCCTGGGCATGGACCGCAT
GTACTGGCGCGACACGAACACCGGGCGTCTGTGGCTGCCAAACACCCCCGACCCCCAAAAACCACCGCGC
GGATTTCTGGCGTGCCAAGCTAGTCGACCAATTCTCATGTTTGACAGCTTATCATCGCAGATCCGGGCAA
CGTTGTTGCCATTGCTGCAGGCGCAGAACTGGTAGGTATGGAAGATCTATACATTGAATCAATATTGGCA
ATTAGCCATATTAGTCATTGGTTATATAGCATAAATCAATATTGGCTATTGGCCATTGCATACGTTGTAT
CTATATCATAATATGTACATTTATATTGGCTCATGTCCAATATGACCGCCATGTTGACATTGATTATTGA
CTAGTTATTAATAGTAATCAATTACGGGGTCATTAGTTCATAGCCCATATATGGAGTTCCGCGTTACATA
ACTTACGGTAAATGGCCCGCCTGGCTGACCGCCCAACGACCCCCGCCCATTGACGTCAATAATGACGTAT
GTTCCCATAGTAACGCCAATAGGGACTTTCCATTGACGTCAATGGGTGGAGTATTTACGGTAAACTGCCC
ACTTGGCAGTACATCAAGTGTATCATATGCCAAGTCCGCCCCCTATTGACGTCAATGACGGTAAATGGCC
CGCCTGGCATTATGCCCAGTACATGACCTTACGGGACTTTCCTACTTGGCAGTACATCTACGTATTAGTC
ATCGCTATTACCATGGTGATGCGGTTTTGGCAGTACACCAATGGGCGTGGATAGCGGTTTGACTCACGGG
GATTTCCAAGTCTCCACCCCATTGACGTCAATGGGAGTTTGTTTTGGCACCAAAATCAACGGGACTTTCC
AAAATGTCGTAATAACCCCGCCCCGTTGACGCAAATGGGCGGTAGGCGTGTACGGTGGGAGGTCTATATA
AGCAGAGCTCGTTTAGTGAACCGTCAGATCTCTAGAAGCTGGGTACCAGCTGCTAGCGCCACCATGAAGA
CCATCATCGCCCTGAGCTACATCTTCTGCCTGGTGTTCGCCGAGCAAAAGCTGATCTCAGAGGAGGACCT
GGGCAGCCCTGGCGGTGCCATGGAAGAAACGTTAATGGACACCAGAACGGCTACTGCAGAGCTGGGCTGG
ACGGCCAATCCTGCGTCCGGGTGGGAAGAAGTCAGTGGCTACGATGAAAACCTGAACACCATCCGCACCT
ACCAGGTGTGCAATGTCTTCGAGCCCAACCAGAACAATTGGCTGCTCACCACCTTCATCAACCGGCGGGG
GGCCCATCGCATCTACACAG
